Addgene plasmid #21688: pDONR223-GOLPH3
Depositing lab: Lynda Chin. Depositing organization: Dana-Farber Cancer Institute. Publication: GOLPH3 modulates mTOR signalling and rapamycin sensitivity in cancer. Scott KL, Kabbarah O, Liang MC, Ivanova E, Anagnostou V, Wu J, Dhakal S, Wu M, Chen S, Feinberg T, Huang J, Saci A, Widlund HR, Fisher DE, Xiao Y, Rimm DL, Protopopov A, Wong KK, Chin L. Nature. 2009 Jun 25. 459(7250):1085-90. 10.1038/nature08109 PubMed 19553991.
Backbone
  Vector backbone: pDONR223
  Backbone manufacturer: Invitrogen
  Backbone size w/o insert (bp): 897
  Vector type: Gateway entry clone
Growth in bacteria
  Bacterial resistance: Spectinomycin, 50 μg/mL
  Growth temperature: 37°C
  Growth strain: Stbl3
  Growth instructions: Invitrogen stbl3
  Copy number: Unknown
Gene/Insert
  Gene/Insert name: Golgi Phosphoprotein 3 (alt name: GOLPH3)
  Species: H. sapiens (human)
  Insert size (bp): 897
  Mutation: last nucleotide of stop codon removed for c-terminal tagging; no stop codon.
  GenBank ID: NM_022130
  Entrez Gene: GOLPH3 (a.k.a. GOPP1, GPP34, MIDAS, Vps74)
  Cloning method: Gateway Cloning; 5′ cloning site att (not destroyed); 3′ cloning site att (not destroyed)
  Sequencing primers: 5′ M13F; 3′ M13R
Terms and licenses: Academic/Nonprofit Terms; Industry Terms: Not Available to Industry
How to cite: pDONR223-GOLPH3 was a gift from Lynda Chin (Addgene plasmid # 21688 ; http://n2t.net/addgene:21688 ; RRID:Addgene_21688)
