[The description below was written by a language model from this plasmid's Addgene catalogue record.]
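Description:
pDONR223-GOLPH3 is a Gateway entry clone built on the commercial pDONR223 donor backbone and carrying the human Golgi phosphoprotein 3 open reading frame (GOLPH3, also known as GOPP1, GPP34, MIDAS or Vps74). It is a bacterial propagation plasmid rather than an expression vector. It is maintained in E. coli under spectinomycin selection, and its copy number is listed as unknown. The record gives no feature table, so the origin of replication and other backbone elements are not documented. The stated backbone size of 897 bp is identical to the insert size and is most likely a data-entry duplication rather than the true backbone length.

The insert is an 897 bp coding sequence corresponding to the human GOLPH3 reference transcript, introduced by Gateway recombination and flanked by att sites recorded as intact on both sides. As in other entry clones, these sites allow the ORF to be transferred by an LR recombination reaction into any compatible destination vector, which then supplies the promoter, tags and host-specific selection. The entry clone has no recorded promoter driving GOLPH3. The last nucleotide of the stop codon has been removed so that the ORF is open at its 3′ end, which allows in-frame C-terminal fusions to tags or reporters encoded by the destination vector. Expression in an untagged destination context would therefore read through into vector sequence. M13 forward and reverse priming sites flank the insert for sequence verification.

The associated publication examined GOLPH3's role in modulating mTOR signalling and rapamycin sensitivity in cancer. The clone most likely served as the source ORF for making GOLPH3 expression constructs in that kind of work.
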