>Addgene plasmid #21688 | pDONR223-GOLPH3 | addgene partial sequence | sequence record 27462 | 21688 with M13-rev
CAGCTGGATGGCAAATAATGATTTTATTTTGACTGATAGTGACCTGTTCGTTGCAACAAATTGATAAGCA
ATGCTTTCTTATAATGCCAACTTTGTACAAGAAAGTTGGGTACTTGGTGAACGCCGCCACCACCGCCCAC
AGAACCTCATTGGTGTTGGCCTTCAGACATTCCACTTCAGGGTCTAAGTCGAGAAGCTGCCGCACTCTCT
TGGTAGCCAAATCATACTGCTCGTCCAGAAGAGGAGCAAAAGCATTCTCCAGGACGTCCGAGGCATGAGC
CAGGTAAATGAGGGCCAGCAAGCGCCTGTCCATGCGGTGAGGGTCATTCACCCATTTGTCAAGAACGGCT
TCCTGTACTTTCTTGATGAGGCGCTGCTTAATGTTGTTATTGGTGAGGGGATGTGTTGTCATGTCAAAAA
GTAGGAAGTTCTGTTTCTCTGTTGTCAATACACCCTTTTCCACCAGGTTTTTAGCTAATCGTTCCCGTAC
ATTTCTTAACTGATAATGCAATTTTAATGGATTCCATGTCTCACCACTAAGTAATTCAATCCAGTTCTGG
ACCGTTTCTGGAGGCTGAGTTTCCTTAACATGCTTCAGAGCTTCATCAAGAAGAACATCCCCTGTTGGAG
CATCTGACTTACAGATTACCTTTCTTGTTAATAGACTTTTACGTCTCATTCCACAAGCCTCTAGTTGTAA
CCTTCCTCTCAATGCTAATTCAATTAACATACAGCCACGTAATCCAGATGATATACAGTCATTCCAAAAT
GATGTGTAACCTCGCGGTCT
